>Addgene plasmid #14593 | pCMV Lex VP16 HA (P#1708) | addgene partial sequence | sequence record 21182 | BGH-rev 5'-TAGAAGGCACAGTCGAGG-3'
GTGAACTATAGAATAGGGCCCGTATGGAAACTTCAAATGTTCAGTCGACGGGTCCCCAAACTCACCCTGA
AGTTCTCAGGATCCACTACCCACCGNTACTCGTCAATTCCAAGGGCATCGGTAAACATCTGCTCAAACTC
GAAGTCGGCCATATCCAGAGCGCCGTAGGGGGCGGAGTCGTGGGGGGTAAATCCCGGACCCGGGGAATCC
CCGTCCCCCAACATGTCCAGATCGAAATCGTCTAGCGCGTCGGCATGCGCCATCGCCACGTCCTCGCCGT
CTAAGTGGAGCTCGTCCCCCAGGCTGACATCGGTCGGGGGGGCTCTAGATCCTCCCAGGCTGGCATAGTC
AGGCACGTCATAAGGATAGCTAGACAGCCAGTCGCCGTTGCGAATAACCCCAACCGCCAGACCTTCAATG
GTGAAGCTCTGCTGACGAAGGTCAACGACAATTGGTTTAAACTCGCTATTTTCTGGCAACAGTTCGACTT
TATTGCCCTGTTTTTTCAGGCGCTTAACGGTAACTTCGTCATCAATACGTGCGACAACGACCTGACCGTT
ACGTACATCCTGAGTTTTATGCACTGCCAGCAAGTCACCATCCATAATGCCGATATCTTTCATCGACATC
CNNNTTGACGCGCAGCAGGAAATCAGCATTCGGCTTGAATAAGGAAGGATCGACCTGATAATGACCTTCA
ATATGCTGTTGCGCCAGAAGTGGTTCACCGGCAGCCGCACGACCTACCAGCGGCAACCCTTCTTCCTCTT
CCTGCAACAGACGANTCCCGCGTGATGCGCCGNAAAAATTTCA
