[The description below was written by a language model from this plasmid's Addgene catalogue record.]
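Description:
pCMV Lex VP16 HA is a mammalian expression plasmid built on an Invitrogen pcDNA backbone of about 5.6 kb. It is propagated in E. coli as a high-copy plasmid under ampicillin selection. The record gives no feature table, so the origin of replication, the polyadenylation signal and any mammalian selection marker are not documented. The construct name indicates a CMV promoter, which fits the pcDNA family, and the use of a T7 primer for 5′ sequencing suggests a T7 promoter site lies just upstream of the insert.

The insert is an 837 bp fragment cloned between HindIII and ApaI sites, both of which are retained. It encodes the E. coli LexA protein, with VP16 and an HA epitope tag recorded as C-terminal fusions. LexA is a bacterial repressor whose DNA-binding function recognises LexA operator sequences, and VP16 is the herpes simplex virus transactivator known for its strong acidic activation domain. Fusing the two yields a chimeric activator that can be tethered to a reporter gene carrying LexA operator sites in mammalian cells, and the HA tag allows detection or immunoprecipitation of the fusion protein. The record does not state which portions of LexA or VP16 are included.

The associated publication concerns how the VP16 activation domain and ubiquitin bind P-TEFb to promote transcriptional elongation of target genes. The plasmid therefore most likely served as a tethered activator in transient transfection reporter assays of that mechanism, although the record does not name the matching reporter constructs.
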