Addgene plasmid #14593: pCMV Lex VP16 HA (P#1708)
Depositing lab: Matija Peterlin. Publication: VP16 and ubiquitin; binding of P-TEFb via its activation domain and ubiquitin facilitates elongation of transcription of target genes. Kurosu T, Peterlin BM. Curr Biol. 2004 Jun 22. 14(12):1112-6. 10.1016/j.cub.2004.06.020 PubMed 15203006.
Backbone
  Vector backbone: pcDNA
  Backbone manufacturer: Invitrogen
  Backbone size w/o insert (bp): 5600
  Vector type: Mammalian Expression
Growth in bacteria
  Bacterial resistance: Ampicillin, 100 μg/mL
  Growth temperature: 37°C
  Growth strain: DH5alpha
  Copy number: High Copy
Gene/Insert
  Gene/Insert name: LexA (alt name: Lex)
  Species: E. coli
  Insert size (bp): 837
  Tag / fusion protein: HA (C terminal on insert); VP16 (C terminal on insert)
  Cloning method: Restriction Enzyme; 5′ cloning site HindIII (not destroyed); 3′ cloning site ApaI (not destroyed)
  Sequencing primers: 5′ T7
Terms and licenses: Academic/Nonprofit Terms; Industry Terms: Not Available to Industry
How to cite: pCMV Lex VP16 HA (P#1708) was a gift from Matija Peterlin (Addgene plasmid # 14593 ; http://n2t.net/addgene:14593 ; RRID:Addgene_14593)
